Addgene plasmid #70067: pLKO.1-shDnd1-No6
Purpose: TRC lentiviral vector for shRNA against mouse Dnd1 #6
Depositing lab: Thomas Tuschl. Depositing organization: Rockefeller University. Publication: DND1 maintains germline stem cells via recruitment of the CCR4-NOT complex to target mRNAs. Yamaji M, Jishage M, Meyer C, Suryawanshi H, Der E, Yamaji M, Garzia A, Morozov P, Manickavel S, McFarland HL, Roeder RG, Hafner M, Tuschl T. Nature. 2017 Mar 23;543(7646):568-572. doi: 10.1038/nature21690. Epub 2017 Mar 15. PubMed 28297718.
Backbone
  Vector backbone: pLKO.1-TRC cloning vector
  Backbone manufacturer: Addgene #10878
  Backbone size w/o insert (bp): 7032
  Vector type: Mammalian Expression, Lentiviral
  Selectable markers: Puromycin
Growth in bacteria
  Bacterial resistance: Ampicillin, 100 μg/mL
  Growth temperature: 37°C
  Growth strain: NEB Stable
  Copy number: Low Copy
Gene/Insert
  Gene/Insert name: Dnd1 (alt names: dead end homolog 1; RBMS4; DND microRNA-mediated repression inhibitor 1)
  gRNA/shRNA sequence: CCGGCGGGCTGCCTCTTAGCTTAAACTCGAGTTTAAGCTAAGAGGCAGCCCGTTTTTG
  Species: M. musculus (mouse)
  Entrez Gene: Dnd1 (a.k.a. RBMS4, Ter)
  Promoter: EF1alpha
  Cloning method: Restriction Enzyme; 5′ cloning site AgeI (destroyed during cloning); 3′ cloning site EcoRI (destroyed during cloning)
  Sequencing primers: 5′ LKO.1 5'
Terms and licenses: Academic/Nonprofit Terms; Industry Terms: Not Available to Industry
Depositor comments: TRC Clone ID TRCN0000247051
How to cite: pLKO.1-shDnd1-No6 was a gift from Thomas Tuschl (Addgene plasmid # 70067 ; http://n2t.net/addgene:70067 ; RRID:Addgene_70067)
