[The description below was written by a language model from this plasmid's Addgene catalogue record.]
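Description:
pLKO.1-shDnd1-No6 is a lentiviral shRNA vector built on the pLKO.1-TRC cloning backbone (about 7 kb without insert) and designed to knock down mouse Dnd1 (dead end homolog 1, also known as Ter or RBMS4), which encodes an RNA-binding protein. It is the sixth in a numbered series of Dnd1-targeting hairpins and corresponds to a clone from the TRC shRNA library. In bacteria the plasmid is maintained under ampicillin selection and is recorded as low copy. It is grown in a recombination-deficient strain, a common choice for lentiviral plasmids because their repeated LTR sequences can recombine.

The payload is a short hairpin oligonucleotide cloned between the AgeI and EcoRI sites of the backbone, both of which were destroyed by the ligation. The hairpin consists of a sense and an antisense arm separated by a short loop and followed by a run of thymidines, the usual termination signal for RNA polymerase III. The catalogue entry lists the promoter as EF1alpha. The pLKO.1 design, however, conventionally drives the hairpin from a human U6 Pol III promoter, and no feature table was provided to resolve this, so the promoter field should be treated with caution. A puromycin resistance marker allows selection of transduced mammalian cells.

As a transfer vector, it would be co-transfected with packaging and envelope plasmids to produce lentiviral particles. These integrate the cassette into target cells for stable, selectable silencing. The associated work concerns the role of DND1 in maintaining germline stem cells through recruitment of the CCR4-NOT complex to target mRNAs, so the construct is suited to loss-of-function studies of Dnd1 in mouse cells.
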