>Addgene plasmid #70067 | pLKO.1-shDnd1-No6 | addgene partial sequence | sequence record 129435 | hU6-F 5'-GAGGGCCTATTTCCCATGATT-3'
CAGGCTGTTAGAGAGATAATTGGAATTAATTTGACTGTAAACACAAAGATATTAGTACAAAATACGTGAC
GTAGAAAGTAATAATTTCTTGGGTAGTTTGCAGTTTTAAAATTATGTTTTAAAATGGACTATCATATGCT
TACCGTAACTTGAAAGTATTTCGATTTCTTGGCTTTATATATCTTGTGGAAAGGACGAAACACCGGCGGG
CTG
