>Addgene plasmid #70067 | pLKO.1-shDnd1-No6 | addgene partial sequence | sequence record 129437 | pLJM1-3 5'-GACGTGAAGAATGTGCGAGA-3'
TTCCGGACACGCCCAGAGCAGCCGCGTCCCTGCGCAAACCCAGGGCTGCCTTGGAAAAGGCGCAACCCCA
ACCCCCTCGAGCCGCGGCCAAAGTGGATCTCTGCTGTCCCTGTAATAAACCCGAAAATTTTGAATTTTTG
TAATTTGTTTTTGTAATTCTTTAGTTTGTATGTCTGTTGCTATTATGTCTACTATTCTTTCCCCTGCACT
GTACCCCCCAATCCCCCCTTTTCTTTTAAAATTGTGGATGAATACTGCCATTTGTCTCGAGGTCGAGAAT
TCAAAAACGGGCTGCCTC
